>Addgene plasmid #244775 | CL20_mEGFP_Vidr_008 | addgene full sequence | sequence record 488238 | Addgene NGS Result
TTGAGATCCTTTTTTTCTGCGCGTAATCTGCTGCTTGCAAACAAAAAAACCACCGCTACCAGCGGTGGTT
TGTTTGCCGGATCAAGAGCTACCAACTCTTTTTCCGAAGGTAACTGGCTTCAGCAGAGCGCAGATACCAA
ATACTGTTCTTCTAGTGTAGCCGTAGTTAGGCCACCACTTCAAGAACTCTGTAGCACCGCCTACATACCT
CGCTCTGCTAATCCTGTTACCAGTGGCTGCTGCCAGTGGCGATAAGTCGTGTCTTACCGGGTTGGACTCA
AGACGATAGTTACCGGATAAGGCGCAGCGGTCGGGCTGAACGGGGGGTTCGTGCACACAGCCCAGCTTGG
AGCGAACGACCTACACCGAACTGAGATACCTACAGCGTGAGCTATGAGAAAGCGCCACGCTTCCCGAAGG
GAGAAAGGCGGACAGGTATCCGGTAAGCGGCAGGGTCGGAACAGGAGAGCGCACGAGGGAGCTTCCAGGG
GGAAACGCCTGGTATCTTTATAGTCCTGTCGGGTTTCGCCACCTCTGACTTGAGCGTCGATTTTTGTGAT
GCTCGTCAGGGGGGCGGAGCCTATGGAAAAACGCCAGCAACGCGGCCTTTTTACGGTTCCTGGCCTTTTG
CTGGCCTTTTGCTCACATGTTCTTTCCTGCGTTATCCCCTGATTCTGTGGATAACCGTATTACCGCCTTT
GAGTGAGCTGATACCGCTCGCCGCAGCCGAACGACCGAGCGCAGCGAGTCAGTGAGCGAGGAAGCGGAAG
AGCGCCCAATACGCAAACCGCCTCTCCCCGCGCGTTGGCCGATTCATTAATGCAGCGGATCCAGACATGA
TAAGATACATTGATGAGTTTGGACAAACCACAACTAGAATGCAGTGAAAAAAATGCTTTATTTGTGAAAT
TTGTGATGCTATTGCTTTATTTGTAACCATTATAAGCTGCAATAAACAAGTTAGCTTTTTGCAAAAGCCT
AGGCCTCCAAAAAAGCCTCCTCACTACTTCTGGAATAGCTCAGAGGCCGAGGCGGCCTCGGCCTCTGCAT
AAATAAAAAAAATTAGTCAGCCATGGGGCGGAGAATGGGCGGAACTGGGCGGAGTTAGGGGCGGGATGGG
CGGAGTTAGGGGCGGGACTATGGTTGCTGACTAATTGAGATGCGGATCCGCTGGCACGACAGGTTTCCCG
ACTGGAAAGCGGGCAGTGAGCGCAACGCAATTAATGTGAGTTAGCTCACTCATTAGGCACCCCAGGCTTT
ACACTTTATGCTTCCGGCTCGTATGTTGTGTGGAATTGTGAGCGGATAACAATTTCACACAGGAAACAGC
TATGACCATGATTACGCCAAGCTTGGGCTGCAGGTCGAGGGATCTCCATAAGAGAAGAGGGACAGCTATG
ACTGGGAGTAGTCAGGAGAGGAGGAAAAATCTGGCTAGTAAAACATGTAAGGAAAATTTTAGGGATGTTA
AAGAAAAAAATAACACAAAACAAAATATAAAAAAAATCTAACCTCAAGTCAAGGCTTTTCTATGGAATAA
GGAATGGACAGCAGGGGGCTGTTTCATATACTGATGACCTCTTTATAGCCAACCTTTGTTCATGGCAGCC
AGCATATGGGCATATGTTGCCAAACTCTAAACCAAATACTCATTCTGATGTTTTAAATGATTTGCCCTCC
CATATGTCCTTCCGAGTGAGAGACACAAAAAATTCCAACACACTATTGCAATGAAAATAAATTTCCTTTA
TTAGCCAGAAGTCAGATGCTCAAGGGGCTTCATGATGTCCCCATAATTTTTGGCAGAGGGAAAAAGATCT
GCTAGCTCGAGCAGCTGAAGCTTTATTGAGGCTTAAGCAGTGGGTTCCCTAGTTAGCCAGAGAGCTCCCA
GGCTCAGATCTGGTCTAACCAGAGAGACCCAGTACAGGCAAAAAGCAGATCTTGTCTTCTTTGGGAGTGA
ATTAGCCCTTCCAGTCCCCCCTTTTCTTTTAAAAAGTGGCTAAGATCTACAGCTGCCTTGTAAGTCATTG
GTCTTAAAGGTACCGTAATCTTATCTAGAACCGGTTCATGGGATGGGAAAGGAGGTCTCGGTAACGATAT
CGAAATCTTCCGGGTTTTCCAAGGGGGGAATATTGGAAAAATGTCCACTGGAGTCTTGATTTTCTTCGGC
CTCGGATTCACGGATACGCTTTTTCTGGGGCTGGTAGAAGGAAGCCATCTGGCGCTTGATAGCTGAGCGG
CGTGCCTCTGTCTCTGACTTTGATTCCGGGCGAGGATGGTCGTGTACCCCCTTCCGGGAAGCGGCCGCAC
TTCCCCCGGAGCCTCCGCTTCCGCCCTTGTACAGCTCGTCCATGCCGAGAGTGATCCCGGCGGCGGTCAC
GAACTCCAGCAGGACCATGTGATCGCGCTTCTCGTTGGGGTCTTTGCTCAGCTTGGACTGGGTGCTCAGG
TAGTGGTTGTCGGGCAGCAGCACGGGGCCGTCGCCGATGGGGGTGTTCTGCTGGTAGTGGTCGGCGAGCT
GCACGCTGCCGTCCTCGATGTTGTGGCGGATCTTGAAGTTCACCTTGATGCCGTTCTTCTGCTTGTCGGC
CATGATATAGACGTTGTGGCTGTTGTAGTTGTACTCCAGCTTGTGCCCCAGGATGTTGCCGTCCTCCTTG
AAGTCGATGCCCTTCAGCTCGATGCGGTTCACCAGGGTGTCGCCCTCGAACTTCACCTCGGCGCGGGTCT
TGTAGTTGCCGTCGTCCTTGAAGAAGATGGTGCGCTCCTGGACGTAGCCTTCGGGCATGGCGGACTTGAA
GAAGTCGTGCTGCTTCATGTGGTCGGGGTAGCGGCTGAAGCACTGCACGCCGTAGGTCAGGGTGGTCACG
AGGGTGGGCCAGGGCACGGGCAGCTTGCCGGTGGTGCAGATGAACTTCAGGGTCAGCTTGCCGTAGGTGG
CATCGCCCTCGCCCTCGCCGGACACGCTGAACTTGTGGCCGTTTACGTCGCCGTCCAGCTCGACCAGGAT
GGGCACCACCCCGGTGAACAGCTCCTCGCCCTTGCTCACCATGGTGGCGACCGGTGGATCCCGGGCCCGC
GGTACCGTCGACTGCAGAATTCGGTTCACTAAACGAGCCCGGTTCACTAAACGAGCTCTGCTTATATAGA
CCTCCCACCGTACACGCCTACCGCCCATTTGCGTCAATGGGGCGGAGTTGTTACGACATTTTGGAAAGTC
CCGTTGATTTTGGTGCCAAAACAAACTCCCATTGACGTCAATGGGGTGGAGACTTGGAAATCCCCGTGAG
TCAAACCGCTATCCACGCCCATTGATGTACTGCCAAAACCGCATCACCATGGTAATAGCGATGACTAATA
CGTAGATGTACTGCCAAGTAGGAAAGTCCCATAAGGTCATGTACTGGGCATAATGCCAGGCGGGCCATTT
ACCGTCATTGACGTCAATAGGGGGCGTACTTGGCATATGATACACTTGATGTACTGCCAAGTGGGCAGTT
TACCGTAAATACTCCACCCATTGACGTCAATGGAAAGTCCCTATTGGCGTTACTATGGGAACATACGTCA
TTATTGACGTCAATGGGCGGGGGTCGTTGGGCGGTCAGCCAGGCGGGCCATTTACCGTAAGTTATGTAAC
GCGGAACTCCATATATGGGCTATGAACTAATGACCCCGTAATTGATTACTATTAATAACTAGCACGCGTT
CGAAGCTTGAGCTCGGTCCCCTCGGGGTTGGGAGGTGGGTCTGAAACGATAATGGTGAATATCCCTGCCT
AACTCTATTCACTATAGAAAGTACAGCAAAAACTATTCTTAAACCTACCAAGCCTCCTACTATCATTATG
AATAATTTTATATACCACAGCCAATTTGTTATGTTAAACCAATTCCACAAACTTGCCCATTTATCTAATT
CCAATAATTCTTGTTCATTCTTTTCTTGCTGGTTTTGCGATTCTTCAATTAAGGAGTGTATTAAGCTTGT
GTAATTGTTAATTTCTCTGTCCCACTCCATCCAGGTCGTGTGATTCCAAATCTGTTCCAGAGATTTATTA
CTCCAACTAGCATTCCAAGGCACAGCAGTGGTGCAAATGAGTTTTCCAGAGCAACCCCAAATCCCCAGGA
GCTGTTGATCCTTTAGGTATCTTTCCACAGCCAGGATTCTTGCCTGGAGCTGCTTGATGCCCCAGACTGT
GAGTTGCAACAGATGCTGTTGCGCCTCAATAGCCCTCAGCAAATTGTTCTGCTGCTGCACTATACCAGAC
AATAATTGTCTGGCCTGTACCGTCAGCGTCATTGACGCTGCGCCCATAGTGCTTCCTGCTGCTCCCAAGA
ACCCAAGGAACAAAGCTCCTATTCCCACTGCTCTTTTTTCTCTCTGCACCACTCTTCTCTTTGCCTTGGT
GGGTGCTACTCCTAATGGTTCAATTTTTACTACTTTATATTTATATAATTCACTTCTCCAATTGTCCCTC
ATATCTCCTCCTTATGGTGTTTTACTAAACTTTTCCATGTTCTAATCCTCATCCTGTCTACTTGCCACAC
AATCATCACCTGCCATCTGTTTTCCATAATCCCTAATGATCTTTGCTTTTCTTCTTGGCACTACTTTTAT
GTCACTATTATCTTGTATTACTACTGCCCCTTCACCTTTCCAGAGGAGCTTTGCTGGTCCTTTCCAAAGT
GGATTTCTGCTGTCCCTGTAATAAACCCGAAAATTTTGAATTTTTGTAATTTGTTTTTGTAATTCTTTAG
TTTGTATGTCTGTTGCTATTATGTCTACTATTCTTTCCCCTGCACTGTACCCCCCAATCCCCCCTTTTCT
TTTAAAATTGTGGATGAATACTGCCATTTGTACTGCTGTCTTAAGATGTTCAGCCTGATCTCTTACCTGT
CCTATAATTTTCTTTAATTCTTTATTCATAGATTCTACTACTCCTTGACTTTGGGGATTGTAGGGAATTT
CCAGGTCTGAAGATCCTGCTGCTTGCTGTGCTTTTTTCTTACTTTTGTTTTGCTCTTCCTCTATCTTGTC
TAAAGCTTCCTTGGTGTCTTTTATCTCTATCCTTTGATGCACACAATAGAGGGTTGCTACTGTATTATAT
AATGATCTAAGTTCTTCTGATCCTGTCTGAAGGGATGGTTGTAGCTGTCCCAGTATTTGTCTACAGCCTT
CTGATGTTTCTAACAGGCCAGTATTAACTGCGAATCGTTCTAGCTCCCTGCTTGCCCATACTATATGTTT
TAATTTATATTTTTTCTTTCCCCCTGGCCTTAACCGAATTTTTTCCCATCGCGATCTAATTCTCCCCCGC
TTAATACTGACGCTCTCGCACCCATCTCTCTCCTTCTAGCCTCCGCTAGTCAAAATTTTTGGCGTACTCA
CCAGTCGCCGCCCCTCGCCTCTTGCCGTGCGCGCTTCAGCAAGCCGAGTCCTGCGTCGAGAGAGCTCCTC
TGGTTTCCCTTTCGCTTTCAAGTCCCTGTTCGGGCGCCACTGCTAGAGATTTTCCACACTGACTAAAAGG
GTCTGAGGGATCTCTAGTTACCAGAGTCACACAACAGACGGGCACACACTACTTGAAGCACTCAAGGCAA
GCTTTATTGAGGCTTAAGCAGTGGGTTCCCTAGTTAGCCAGAGAGCTCCCAGGCTCAGATCTGGTCTAAC
CAGAGAGACCCAGTACAGGCAAAAAGCAGCTGCTTATATGCAGGATCTGAGGGCTCGCCACTCCCCAGTC
CCGCCCAGGCCACGCCTCCCATGGTAATAGCGATGACTAATACGTAGATGTACTGCCAAGTAGGAAAGTC
CCATAAGGTCATGTACTGGGCATAATGCCAGGCGGGCCATTTACCGTCATTGACGTCAATAGGGGGCGTA
CTTGGCATATGATACACTTGATGTACTGCCAAGTGGGCAGTTTACCGTAAATACTCCACCCATTGACGTC
AATGGAAAGTCCCTATTGGCGTTACTATGGGAACATACGTCATTATTGACGTCAATGGGCGGGGGTCGTT
GGGCGGTCAGCCAGGCGGGCCATTTACCGTAAGTTATGTAACGCGGAACTCCATATATGGGCTATGAACT
AATGACCCCGTAATTGATTACTATTAATAACTAGTCAATAATCAATGTCGACCCAGGTGGCACTTTTCGG
GGAAATGTGCGCGGAACCCCTATTTGTTTATTTTTCTAAATACATTCAAATATGTATCCGCTCATGAGAC
AATAACCCTGATAAATGCTTCAATAATATTGAAAAAGGAAGAGTATGAGTATTCAACATTTCCGTGTCGC
CCTTATTCCCTTTTTTGCGGCATTTTGCCTTCCTGTTTTTGCTCACCCAGAAACGCTGGTGAAAGTAAAA
GATGCTGAAGATCAGTTGGGTGCACGAGTGGGTTACATCGAACTGGATCTCAACAGCGGTAAGATCCTTG
AGAGTTTTCGCCCCGAAGAACGTTTTCCAATGATGAGCACTTTTAAAGTTCTGCTATGTGGCGCGGTATT
ATCCCGTATTGACGCCGGGCAAGAGCAACTCGGTCGCCGCATACACTATTCTCAGAATGACTTGGTTGAG
TACTCACCAGTCACAGAAAAGCATCTTACGGATGGCATGACAGTAAGAGAATTATGCAGTGCTGCCATAA
CCATGAGTGATAACACTGCGGCCAACTTACTTCTGACAACGATCGGAGGACCGAAGGAGCTAACCGCTTT
TTTGCACAACATGGGGGATCATGTAACTCGCCTTGATCGTTGGGAACCGGAGCTGAATGAAGCCATACCA
AACGACGAGCGTGACACCACGATGCCTGTAGCAATGGCAACAACGTTGCGCAAACTATTAACTGGCGAAC
TACTTACTCTAGCTTCCCGGCAACAATTAATAGACTGGATGGAGGCGGATAAAGTTGCAGGACCACTTCT
GCGCTCGGCCCTTCCGGCTGGCTGGTTTATTGCTGATAAATCTGGAGCCGGTGAGCGTGGGTCTCGCGGT
ATCATTGCAGCACTGGGGCCAGATGGTAAGCCCTCCCGTATCGTAGTTATCTACACGACGGGGAGTCAGG
CAACTATGGATGAACGAAATAGACAGATCGCTGAGATAGGTGCCTCACTGATTAAGCATTGGTAACTGTC
AGACCAAGTTTACTCATATATACTTTAGATTGATTTAAAACTTCATTTTTAATTTAAAAGGATCTAGGTG
AAGATCCTTTTTGATAATCTCATGACCAAAATCCCTTAACGTGAGTTTTCGTTCCACTGAGCGTCAGACC
CCGTAGAAAAGATCAAAGGATCTTC
Features (pLannotate 1.2.2; 29 found; start..end, strand, type, name):
      1..589     +  rep_origin     ori: high-copy-number ColE1/pMB1/pBR322/pUC origin of replication
    772..826     +  CDS            lacI (fragment): lac repressor; lacI; The lac repressor binds to the lac operator to inhibit transcription in E. coli. This inhibition can be relieved by adding lactose or isopropyl-β-D-thiogalactopyranoside (IPTG).
    828..962     -  polyA_signal   SV40 poly(A) signal: SV40 polyadenylation signal
    982..1117    -  rep_origin     SV40 ori: SV40 origin of replication
   1141..1163    -  promoter       SV40 promoter (fragment): SV40 enhancer and early promoter
   1170..1209    +  CDS            lacI (fragment): lac repressor; lacI; The lac repressor binds to the lac operator to inhibit transcription in E. coli. This inhibition can be relieved by adding lactose or isopropyl-β-D-thiogalactopyranoside (IPTG).
   1222..1243    +  protein_bind   CAP binding site: CAP binding activates transcription in the presence of cAMP. E. coli catabolite activator protein
   1258..1288    +  promoter       lac promoter: promoter for the E. coli lac operon
   1296..1312    +  protein_bind   lac operator: The lac repressor binds to the lac operator to inhibit transcription in E. coli. This inhibition can be relieved by adding lactose or isopropyl-β-D-thiogalactopyranoside (IPTG). lac repressor encoded by lacI
   1697..1752    -  polyA_signal   β-globin poly(A) signal: rabbit β-globin polyadenylation signal (Gil and Proudfoot, 1987)
   1838..1973    -  LTR            3' LTR (ΔU3) (fragment): self-inactivating 3' long terminal repeat (LTR) from HIV-1
   1975..2043    -  CDS            nef (fragment): NEF_HV1Z2 - Experimental evidence at protein level: Swiss-Prot protein existence level 1. Extracellular Nef protein targets CD4(+) T-lymphocytes for apoptosis by interacting with CXCR4 surface receptors. From Human immunodeficiency virus type 1 group M subtype D (isolate Z2/CDC-Z34) (HIV-1).
   2069..2293    -  CDS            GCM2 (fragment): GCM2_HUMAN - Also known as GCMB From Homo sapiens (Human).
   2336..3052    -  CDS            mEGFP: mEGFP is a basic (constitutively fluorescent) green fluorescent protein published in 2002, derived from Aequorea victoria. It has moderate acid sensitivity.
   3066..3103    -  misc_feature   MCS (fragment): multiple cloning site
   3102..3118    -  promoter       tight TRE promoter (fragment): Tet-responsive promoter PTight, consisting of seven tet operator sequences followed by the minimal CMV promoter
   3134..3337    -  promoter       CMV promoter: human cytomegalovirus (CMV) immediate early promoter
   3338..3641    -  enhancer       CMV enhancer: human cytomegalovirus immediate early enhancer
   3709..3725    -  misc_feature   MCS (fragment): multiple cloning site
   3725..3750    -  CDS            Rev (fragment): human immunodeficiency virus 1 (HIV-1) Rev protein; rev; enhances nuclear export of unspliced and incompletely spliced viral mRNAs
   4127..4360    -  misc_feature   RRE: The Rev response element (RRE) of HIV-1 allows for Rev-dependent mRNA export from the nucleus to the cytoplasm.
   4494..4577    -  CDS            vif (fragment): VIF_HV1BR - Experimental evidence at protein level: Swiss-Prot protein existence level 1. Counteracts the innate antiviral activity of host APOBEC3F and APOBEC3G. Forms a complex with host APOBEC3F and APOBEC3G thus preventing the entry of these lethally hypermutating enzymes into progeny virions. Recruits an active E3 ubiquitin ligase complex composed of elongin BC, CUL5, and RBX2 to induce polyubiquitination of APOBEC3G and APOBEC3F. In turn, they are directed to the 26S proteasome for degradation. Vif interaction with APOBEC3G also blocks its cytidine deaminase activity in a proteasome-inde
   4720..4837    -  misc_feature   cPPT/CTS: central polypurine tract and central termination sequence of HIV-1
   4986..5345    -  CDS            HIV-1 gag (fragment): gag protein from human immunodeficiency virus 1; gag
   5329..5454    -  misc_feature   HIV-1 Ψ: packaging signal of human immunodeficiency virus type 1
   5501..5758    -  LTR            5' LTR (truncated): truncated 5' long terminal repeat (LTR) from HIV-1
   5760..6139    -  enhancer       CMV enhancer: human cytomegalovirus immediate early enhancer
   6170..6274    +  promoter       AmpR promoter: bla
   6275..7135    +  CDS            AmpR: β-lactamase; bla; confers resistance to ampicillin, carbenicillin, and related antibiotics
