[The description below was written by a language model from this plasmid's Addgene catalogue record and pLannotate feature annotations shown in this document.]
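Description:
CL20_mEGFP_Vidr_008 is a mammalian expression plasmid built on the CL20 backbone. The feature table shows this backbone to be an HIV-1-derived, self-inactivating lentiviral transfer vector, although the catalogue lists it only as "Mammalian Expression". It is propagated in E. coli through a high-copy ColE1/pUC-type origin and selected with ampicillin via the β-lactamase (AmpR) gene. The recommended recombination-deficient host strain is consistent with the presence of repeated LTR sequences. Remnants of lac regulatory elements and an SV40 origin and poly(A) segment also sit in the bacterial backbone.

The viral cassette begins with a CMV enhancer fused to a truncated 5' LTR, which would drive Tat-independent production of genomic RNA in packaging cells. This is followed by the Ψ packaging signal with a partial gag sequence, the cPPT/CTS, which aids nuclear import of the proviral DNA, and the Rev response element for export of unspliced transcripts. An internal CMV enhancer/promoter then drives the payload: monomeric EGFP fused at the N terminus of Vidr_008. Vidr_008 is an unmutated intrinsically disordered region of the human transcription factor GCM2, noted by the depositor as residues 154–228. The annotated 225-nt GCM2 fragment matches that 75-residue span. The cassette ends in a ΔU3 3' LTR fragment with a rabbit β-globin polyadenylation signal downstream. No mammalian selection marker is annotated, so mEGFP fluorescence is the only readout.

The stated purpose is to express the fluorescently tagged IDR in mammalian cells. It comes from a study linking protein condensate formation to RNA biology, so its likely use is imaging the IDR's localisation or condensate-forming behaviour. Delivery could be by transfection or, given the vector architecture, lentiviral transduction.
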