Addgene plasmid #244775: CL20_mEGFP_Vidr_008
Purpose: Express mEGFP-tagged intrinsically disordered protein (IDR), Vidr_008, derived from human protein GCM2
Depositing lab: Richard Kriwacki. Depositing organization: St. Jude Children's Research Hospital. Publication: Proteome-wide computational analyses reveal links between protein condensate formation and RNA biology. Maiti S, Tripathi S, Baggett DW, Phillips AH, Park CG, Wang J, Wahiduzzaman, Freyaldenhoven WT, Kinger S, Pioso BJ, Bollinger JC, Somjee R, Lang B, Babu MM, Kriwacki RW. Sci Adv. 2025 Dec 5;11(49):eady1420. doi: 10.1126/sciadv.ady1420. Epub 2025 Dec 3. PubMed 41337585.
Backbone
  Vector backbone: CL20
  Vector type: Mammalian Expression
Growth in bacteria
  Bacterial resistance: Ampicillin, 100 μg/mL
  Growth temperature: 37°C
  Growth strain: NEB Stable
  Copy number: High Copy
Gene/Insert
  Gene/Insert name: Vidr_008
  Species: H. sapiens (human)
  Mutation: Unmutated
  Tag / fusion protein: monomeric EGFP (N terminal on insert)
  Cloning method: Restriction Enzyme; 5′ cloning site Unknown (unknown if destroyed)
Terms and licenses: Academic/Nonprofit Terms; Industry Terms: Not Available to Industry
Depositor comments: GCM2_154_228
How to cite: CL20_mEGFP_Vidr_008 was a gift from Richard Kriwacki (Addgene plasmid # 244775 ; http://n2t.net/addgene:244775 ; RRID:Addgene_244775)
